Addgene plasmid #215157: MBP-YCup1
Purpose: Encodes a thermostable maltose binding protein fused to yeast copper metallothionein
Depositing lab: Travis Beddoe & Bhuvana Shanbhag. Depositing organization: La Trobe University.
Backbone
  Vector backbone: pET-28a(+)
  Vector type: Bacterial Expression
Growth in bacteria
  Bacterial resistance: Kanamycin, 50 μg/mL
  Growth temperature: 37°C
  Growth strain: DH5alpha
  Copy number: High Copy
Gene/Insert
  Gene/Insert name: MBP-YCup1
  Species: S. cerevisiae (budding yeast)
  Promoter: T7 lac
  Cloning method: Restriction Enzyme; 5′ cloning site NcoI (not destroyed); 3′ cloning site XhoI (not destroyed)
  Sequencing primers: 5′ T7 fwd; 3′ T7 Rev
Terms and licenses: Academic/Nonprofit Terms; Industry Terms: Not Available to Industry
How to cite: MBP-YCup1 was a gift from Travis Beddoe & Bhuvana Shanbhag (Addgene plasmid # 215157 ; http://n2t.net/addgene:215157 ; RRID:Addgene_215157)
