[The description below was written by a language model from this plasmid's Addgene catalogue record and pLannotate feature annotations shown in this document.]
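Description:
MBP-YCup1 is a bacterial expression plasmid built on the pET-28a(+) backbone, with a sequenced length of about 6.6 kb. It is propagated in E. coli under kanamycin selection (aminoglycoside phosphotransferase, KanR) and replicates from a ColE1/pBR322-type origin. The backbone also carries the bom mobility region and the rop gene; the catalogue lists it as high copy, although rop normally moderates copy number. An f1 origin is present as well. Short tetracycline-resistance fragments and an AmpR promoter fragment flagged by the automated annotation appear to be backbone remnants or partial matches rather than functional markers.

The insert sits between the NcoI and XhoI sites and is driven by the T7 promoter with an adjacent lac operator, followed by the phage T7 gene 10 ribosome binding site. The plasmid-borne lacI gene supplies repressor, so transcription requires a host that provides T7 RNA polymerase and is induced with IPTG. The coding region begins with a maltose/maltotriose-binding protein matching malE from the hyperthermophile Pyrococcus furiosus, which accounts for the "thermostable MBP" in the stated purpose. It is fused downstream to CUP1-1, the Saccharomyces cerevisiae copper metallothionein that tightly chelates copper ions. A short polyhistidine stretch follows CUP1, consistent with the C-terminal His tag of pET-28a and useful for metal-affinity purification, and the T7 terminator ends the transcript. A small "SET1" fragment annotated between the tag and terminator is likely only a partial match to vector sequence.

The construct serves for recombinant production of a soluble MBP–metallothionein fusion in E. coli. The record does not describe the specific downstream application.
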