Features (pLannotate 1.2.2; 20 found; start..end, strand, type, name):
    100..118     +  promoter       T7 promoter: promoter for bacteriophage T7 RNA polymerase
    119..143     +  protein_bind   lac operator: The lac repressor binds to the lac operator to inhibit transcription in E. coli. This inhibition can be relieved by adding lactose or isopropyl-β-D-thiogalactopyranoside (IPTG). lac repressor encoded by lacI
    158..180     +  RBS            RBS: efficient ribosome binding site from bacteriophage T7 gene 10 (Olins and Rangwala, 1989)
    208..1335    +  CDS            malE (fragment): MALE_PYRFU - Experimental evidence at protein level: Swiss-Prot protein existence level 1. Involved in an abc transport system for maltotriose. Binds maltotriose much more tightly than maltose. From Pyrococcus furiosus (strain ATCC 43587 / DSM 3638 / JCM 8422 / Vc1).
   1381..1563    +  CDS            CUP1-1: MTCU1_YEAST - Also known as MTH1. Experimental evidence at protein level: Swiss-Prot protein existence level 1. Protects the cell against copper toxicity by tightly chelating copper ions. May also act as a depository for copper designated for the effective transfer into the apo forms of copper proteins. From Saccharomyces cerevisiae (strain ATCC 204508 / S288c) (Baker's yeast).
   1576..1593    +  CDS            9xHis (fragment): 9xHis affinity tag
   1603..1652    +  CDS            SET1 (fragment): solubility-enhancement tag derived from T7 phage gene 10B
   1660..1707    +  terminator     T7 terminator: transcription terminator for bacteriophage T7 RNA polymerase
   1744..2199    +  rep_origin     f1 ori (sequence partly withheld): f1 bacteriophage origin of replication; arrow indicates direction of (+) strand synthesis
   2226..2283    +  promoter       AmpR promoter (fragment): bla
   2292..3107    -  CDS            KanR: aminoglycoside phosphotransferase; aph(3')-Ia; confers resistance to kanamycin in bacteria or G418 (Geneticin®) in eukaryotes
   3229..3817    +  rep_origin     ori: high-copy-number ColE1/pMB1/pBR322/pUC origin of replication
   4003..4145    -  misc_feature   bom: basis of mobility region from pBR322
   4247..4438    -  CDS            rop: Rop protein, which maintains plasmids at low copy number; rop
   4455..4835    +  CDS            YPB1_ECOLX: Protein predicted: Swiss-Prot protein existence level 4. From Escherichia coli.
   4907..5198    -  CDS            TcR (fragment): tetracycline efflux protein; tet; confers resistance to tetracycline
   5213..5234    -  protein_bind   CAP binding site: CAP binding activates transcription in the presence of cAMP. E. coli catabolite activator protein
   5247..6329    -  CDS            lacI: lac repressor; lacI; The lac repressor binds to the lac operator to inhibit transcription in E. coli. This inhibition can be relieved by adding lactose or isopropyl-β-D-thiogalactopyranoside (IPTG).
   6330..6407    -  promoter       lacI promoter: lacI
   6415..78      -  CDS            TcR (fragment) (across the origin): tetracycline efflux protein; tet; confers resistance to tetracycline
>Addgene plasmid #215157 | MBP-YCup1 | addgene full sequence | sequence record 430150 | Addgene NGS Result
ATGTCGGCGATATAGGCGCCAGCAACCGCACCTGTGGCGCCGGTGATGCCGGCCACGATGCGTCCGGCGT
AGAGGATCGAGATCTCGATCCCGCGAAATTAATACGACTCACTATAGGGGAATTGTGAGCGGATAACAAT
TCCCCTCTAGAAATAATTTTGTTTAACTTTAAGAAGGAGATATACCATGGGCATGAAGATCGAGGAAGGT
AAGGTTGTTATTTGGCACGCGATGCAGCCGAACGAGCTGGAAGTGTTTCAAAGCCTGGCGGAGGAATACA
TGGCGCTGTGCCCGGAAGTGGAAATCGTTTTCGAACAGAAGCCGAACCTGGAGGACGCGCTGAAAGCGGC
GATTCCGACCGGTCAAGGTCCGGACCTGTTTATCTGGGCGCACGATTGGATTGGCAAATTCGCGGAAGCG
GGTCTGCTGGAGCCGATCGACGAATATGTTACCGAGGATCTGCTGAACGAGTTTGCGCCGATGGCGCAGG
ATGCGATGCAATACAAGGGCCACTACTATGCGCTGCCGTTTGCGGCGGAAACCGTGGCGATCATTTATAA
CAAGGAAATGGTTAGCGAGCCGCCGAAAACCTTTGACGAAATGAAGGCGATCATGGAGAAATACTATGAT
CCGGCGAACGAGAAATACGGTATCGCGTGGCCGATTAACGCGTATTTCATCAGCGCGATTGCGCAGGCGT
TTGGTGGCTACTATTTCGACGATAAGACCGAACAACCGGGCCTGGACAAACCGGAGACCATCGAAGGTTT
TAAGTTCTTTTTCACCGAGATTTGGCCGTACATGGCGCCGACCGGCGATTATAACACCCAGCAAAGCATC
TTCCTGGAAGGCCGTGCGCCGATGATGGTGAACGGTCCGTGGAGCATCAACGACGTTAAGAAAGCGGGCA
TTAACTTTGGTGTGGTTCCGCTGCCGCCGATCATTAAGGATGGCAAAGAGTACTGGCCGCGTCCGTATGG
TGGCGTGAAACTGATCTACTTTGCGGCGGGTATTAAGAACAAAGACGCGGCGTGGAAGTTCGCGAAATGG
CTGACCACCAGCGAGGAAAGCATCAAGACCCTGGCGCTGGAACTGGGTTATATTCCGGTGCTGACCAAAG
TTCTGGACGATCCGGAGATCAAGAACGACCCGGTGATTTACGGCTTCGGTCAGGCGGTTCAACACGCGTA
TCTGATGCCGAAGAGCCCGAAAATGAGCGCGGTGTGGGGTGGCGTTGATGGTGCGATCAACGAAATTCTG
CAGGACCCGCAAAACGCGGACATCGAAGGTATTCTGAAGAAATACCAGCAAGAGATCCTGAACAACATGC
AGGGTGGCGGTGGCGGTAGCGGCGGTGGCGGTAGCGGCGGTGGCGGTAGCATGTTTAGCGAACTGATTAA
CTTCCAGAACGAGGGCCACGAATGCCAGTGCCAATGCGGTAGCTGCAAGAACAACGAGCAGTGCCAGAAG
AGCTGCAGCTGCCCGACCGGTTGCAACAGCGACGATAAGTGCCCGTGCGGTAACAAAAGCGAGGAAACCA
AGAAAAGCTGCTGCAGCGGTAAGTAATAACTCGAGCACCACCACCACCACCACTGAGATCCGGCTGCTAA
CAAAGCCCGAAAGGAAGCTGAGTTGGCTGCTGCCACCGCTGAGCAATAACTAGCATAACCCCTTGGGGCC
TCTAAACGGGTCTTGAGGGGTTTTTTGCTGAAAGGAGGAACTATATCCGGATTGGCGAATGGG
[124 nt withheld, positions 1744-1867]
C
[91 nt withheld, positions 1869-1959]
A
[49 nt withheld, positions 1961-2009]
CCTTTGACGTTGGAGTCCACGTTCTTT
[37 nt withheld, positions 2037-2073]
ACCCTATCTCGGTCTATTCTTTTGATTTATAAGGGATTTTGCCGATTTCGGCCTATTGGTTAAAAAATGA
GCTGATTTAACAAAAATTTAACGCGAATTTTAACAAAATATTAACGTTTACAATTTCAGGTGGCACTTTT
CGGGGAAATGTGCGCGGAACCCCTATTTGTTTATTTTTCTAAATACATTCAAATATGTATCCGCTCATGA
ATTAATTCTTAGAAAAACTCATCGAGCATCAAATGAAACTGCAATTTATTCATATCAGGATTATCAATAC
CATATTTTTGAAAAAGCCGTTTCTGTAATGAAGGAGAAAACTCACCGAGGCAGTTCCATAGGATGGCAAG
ATCCTGGTATCGGTCTGCGATTCCGACTCGTCCAACATCAATACAACCTATTAATTTCCCCTCGTCAAAA
ATAAGGTTATCAAGTGAGAAATCACCATGAGTGACGACTGAATCCGGTGAGAATGGCAAAAGTTTATGCA
TTTCTTTCCAGACTTGTTCAACAGGCCAGCCATTACGCTCGTCATCAAAATCACTCGCATCAACCAAACC
GTTATTCATTCGTGATTGCGCCTGAGCGAGACGAAATACGCGATCGCTGTTAAAAGGACAATTACAAACA
GGAATCGAATGCAACCGGCGCAGGAACACTGCCAGCGCATCAACAATATTTTCACCTGAATCAGGATATT
CTTCTAATACCTGGAATGCTGTTTTCCCGGGGATCGCAGTGGTGAGTAACCATGCATCATCAGGAGTACG
GATAAAATGCTTGATGGTCGGAAGAGGCATAAATTCCGTCAGCCAGTTTAGTCTGACCATCTCATCTGTA
ACATCATTGGCAACGCTACCTTTGCCATGTTTCAGAAACAACTCTGGCGCATCGGGCTTCCCATACAATC
GATAGATTGTCGCACCTGATTGCCCGACATTATCGCGAGCCCATTTATACCCATATAAATCAGCATCCAT
GTTGGAATTTAATCGCGGCCTAGAGCAAGACGTTTCCCGTTGAATATGGCTCATAACACCCCTTGTATTA
CTGTTTATGTAAGCAGACAGTTTTATTGTTCATGACCAAAATCCCTTAACGTGAGTTTTCGTTCCACTGA
GCGTCAGACCCCGTAGAAAAGATCAAAGGATCTTCTTGAGATCCTTTTTTTCTGCGCGTAATCTGCTGCT
TGCAAACAAAAAAACCACCGCTACCAGCGGTGGTTTGTTTGCCGGATCAAGAGCTACCAACTCTTTTTCC
GAAGGTAACTGGCTTCAGCAGAGCGCAGATACCAAATACTGTCCTTCTAGTGTAGCCGTAGTTAGGCCAC
CACTTCAAGAACTCTGTAGCACCGCCTACATACCTCGCTCTGCTAATCCTGTTACCAGTGGCTGCTGCCA
GTGGCGATAAGTCGTGTCTTACCGGGTTGGACTCAAGACGATAGTTACCGGATAAGGCGCAGCGGTCGGG
CTGAACGGGGGGTTCGTGCACACAGCCCAGCTTGGAGCGAACGACCTACACCGAACTGAGATACCTACAG
CGTGAGCTATGAGAAAGCGCCACGCTTCCCGAAGGGAGAAAGGCGGACAGGTATCCGGTAAGCGGCAGGG
TCGGAACAGGAGAGCGCACGAGGGAGCTTCCAGGGGGAAACGCCTGGTATCTTTATAGTCCTGTCGGGTT
TCGCCACCTCTGACTTGAGCGTCGATTTTTGTGATGCTCGTCAGGGGGGCGGAGCCTATGGAAAAACGCC
AGCAACGCGGCCTTTTTACGGTTCCTGGCCTTTTGCTGGCCTTTTGCTCACATGTTCTTTCCTGCGTTAT
CCCCTGATTCTGTGGATAACCGTATTACCGCCTTTGAGTGAGCTGATACCGCTCGCCGCAGCCGAACGAC
CGAGCGCAGCGAGTCAGTGAGCGAGGAAGCGGAAGAGCGCCTGATGCGGTATTTTCTCCTTACGCATCTG
TGCGGTATTTCACACCGCATATATGGTGCACTCTCAGTACAATCTGCTCTGATGCCGCATAGTTAAGCCA
GTATACACTCCGCTATCGCTACGTGACTGGGTCATGGCTGCGCCCCGACACCCGCCAACACCCGCTGACG
CGCCCTGACGGGCTTGTCTGCTCCCGGCATCCGCTTACAGACAAGCTGTGACCGTCTCCGGGAGCTGCAT
GTGTCAGAGGTTTTCACCGTCATCACCGAAACGCGCGAGGCAGCTGCGGTAAAGCTCATCAGCGTGGTCG
TGAAGCGATTCACAGATGTCTGCCTGTTCATCCGCGTCCAGCTCGTTGAGTTTCTCCAGAAGCGTTAATG
TCTGGCTTCTGATAAAGCGGGCCATGTTAAGGGCGGTTTTTTCCTGTTTGGTCACTGATGCCTCCGTGTA
AGGGGGATTTCTGTTCATGGGGGTAATGATACCGATGAAACGAGAGAGGATGCTCACGATACGGGTTACT
GATGATGAACATGCCCGGTTACTGGAACGTTGTGAGGGTAAACAACTGGCGGTATGGATGCGGCGGGACC
AGAGAAAAATCACTCAGGGTCAATGCCAGCGCTTCGTTAATACAGATGTAGGTGTTCCACAGGGTAGCCA
GCAGCATCCTGCGATGCAGATCCGGAACATAATGGTGCAGGGCGCTGACTTCCGCGTTTCCAGACTTTAC
GAAACACGGAAACCGAAGACCATTCATGTTGTTGCTCAGGTCGCAGACGTTTTGCAGCAGCAGTCGCTTC
ACGTTCGCTCGCGTATCGGTGATTCATTCTGCTAACCAGTAAGGCAACCCCGCCAGCCTAGCCGGGTCCT
CAACGACAGGAGCACGATCATGCGCACCCGTGGGGCCGCCATGCCGGCGATAATGGCCTGCTTCTCGCCG
AAACGTTTGGTGGCGGGACCAGTGACGAAGGCTTGAGCGAGGGCGTGCAAGATTCCGAATACCGCAAGCG
ACAGGCCGATCATCGTCGCGCTCCAGCGAAAGCGGTCCTCGCCGAAAATGACCCAGAGCGCTGCCGGCAC
CTGTCCTACGAGTTGCATGATAAAGAAGACAGTCATAAGTGCGGCGACGATAGTCATGCCCCGCGCCCAC
CGGAAGGAGCTGACTGGGTTGAAGGCTCTCAAGGGCATCGGTCGAGATCCCGGTGCCTAATGAGTGAGCT
AACTTACATTAATTGCGTTGCGCTCACTGCCCGCTTTCCAGTCGGGAAACCTGTCGTGCCAGCTGCATTA
ATGAATCGGCCAACGCGCGGGGAGAGGCGGTTTGCGTATTGGGCGCCAGGGTGGTTTTTCTTTTCACCAG
TGAGACGGGCAACAGCTGATTGCCCTTCACCGCCTGGCCCTGAGAGAGTTGCAGCAAGCGGTCCACGCTG
GTTTGCCCCAGCAGGCGAAAATCCTGTTTGATGGTGGTTAACGGCGGGATATAACATGAGCTGTCTTCGG
TATCGTCGTATCCCACTACCGAGATATCCGCACCAACGCGCAGCCCGGACTCGGTAATGGCGCGCATTGC
GCCCAGCGCCATCTGATCGTTGGCAACCAGCATCGCAGTGGGAACGATGCCCTCATTCAGCATTTGCATG
GTTTGTTGAAAACCGGACATGGCACTCCAGTCGCCTTCCCGTTCCGCTATCGGCTGAATTTGATTGCGAG
TGAGATATTTATGCCAGCCAGCCAGACGCAGACGCGCCGAGACAGAACTTAATGGGCCCGCTAACAGCGC
GATTTGCTGGTGACCCAATGCGACCAGATGCTCCACGCCCAGTCGCGTACCGTCTTCATGGGAGAAAATA
ATACTGTTGATGGGTGTCTGGTCAGAGACATCAAGAAATAACGCCGGAACATTAGTGCAGGCAGCTTCCA
CAGCAATGGCATCCTGGTCATCCAGCGGATAGTTAATGATCAGCCCACTGACGCGTTGCGCGAGAAGATT
GTGCACCGCCGCTTTACAGGCTTCGACGCCGCTTCGTTCTACCATCGACACCACCACGCTGGCACCCAGT
TGATCGGCGCGAGATTTAATCGCCGCGACAATTTGCGACGGCGCGTGCAGGGCCAGACTGGAGGTGGCAA
CGCCAATCAGCAACGACTGTTTGCCCGCCAGTTGTTGTGCCACGCGGTTGGGAATGTAATTCAGCTCCGC
CATCGCCGCTTCCACTTTTTCCCGCGTTTTCGCAGAAACGTGGCTGGCCTGGTTCACCACGCGGGAAACG
GTCTGATAAGAGACACCGGCATACTCTGCGACATCGTATAACGTTACTGGTTTCACATTCACCACCCTGA
ATTGACTCTCTTCCGGGCGCTATCATGCCATACCGCGAAAGGTTTTGCGCCATTCGATGGTGTCCGGGAT
CTCGACGCTCTCCCTTATGCGACTCCTGCATTAGGAAGCAGCCCAGTAGTAGGTTGAGGCCGTTGAGCAC
CGCCGCCGCAAGGAATGGTGCATGCAAGGAGATGGCGCCCAACAGTCCCCCGGCCACGGGGCCTGCCACC
ATACCCACGCCGAAACAAGCGCTCATGAGCCCGAAGTGGCGAGCCCGATCTTCCCCATCGGTG
